Addgene plasmid #110027: pHH0103_PRKACA_C1+C2
Purpose: Protein expression and purification of PRKACA_C1+C2
Depositing lab: Sachdev Sidhu. Depositing organization: University of Toronto. Publication: Large-scale survey and database of high affinity ligands for peptide recognition modules. Teyra J, Kelil A, Jain S, Helmy M, Jajodia R, Hooda Y, Gu J, D'Cruz AA, Nicholson SE, Min J, Sudol M, Kim PM, Bader GD, Sidhu SS. Mol Syst Biol. 2020 Dec;16(12):e9310. doi: 10.15252/msb.20199310. PubMed 33438817.
Backbone
  Vector backbone: pHH0103
  Vector type: Bacterial Expression
Growth in bacteria
  Bacterial resistance: Ampicillin, 100 μg/mL
  Growth temperature: 37°C
  Growth strain: DH5alpha
  Copy number: Low Copy
Gene/Insert
  Gene/Insert name: PRKACA_C1+C2
  Species: H. sapiens (human)
  Entrez Gene: PRKACA (a.k.a. CAFD1, PKACA, PPNAD4)
  Cloning method: Restriction Enzyme; 5′ cloning site Sfi1 (unknown if destroyed); 3′ cloning site Not1 (unknown if destroyed)
Terms and licenses: Academic/Nonprofit Terms; Industry Terms: Not Available to Industry
How to cite: pHH0103_PRKACA_C1+C2 was a gift from Sachdev Sidhu (Addgene plasmid # 110027 ; http://n2t.net/addgene:110027 ; RRID:Addgene_110027)
