[The description below was written by a language model from this plasmid's Addgene catalogue record and pLannotate feature annotations shown in this document.]
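Description:
pHH0103_PRKACA_C1+C2 is a bacterial expression plasmid of about 7.5 kb, built on the pHH0103 backbone, for producing and purifying a fragment of the human cAMP-dependent protein kinase catalytic subunit alpha (PRKACA). It replicates in E. coli from a ColE1/pBR322-type origin with the adjacent bom region and is selected through the β-lactamase gene (AmpR) under its own promoter. The record lists it as low copy. The rop gene appears only as two fragments interrupted by an f1 phage origin, which would allow single-stranded DNA production with helper phage.

Expression is driven by the hybrid tac promoter followed by a lac operator. A plasmid-borne lacI gene under the enhanced lacIq promoter supplies repressor, so transcription is kept off until it is induced with IPTG. The open reading frame begins with a 6xHis tag and Schistosoma japonicum glutathione S-transferase, followed by the PRKACA segment of roughly 810 bp, which was cloned between SfiI and NotI sites. This gives a doubly tagged fusion that can be purified on nickel or glutathione resin. The record does not define the "C1+C2" designation beyond the insert name.

Downstream of the insert the annotation detects two fragments of M13 gene III (minor coat protein pIII). These, like the f1 origin, suggest the backbone derives from a phagemid display vector. Whether the pIII fragments are translated in frame with the fusion cannot be determined from the table. Short remnants of the tetracycline resistance gene and its promoter are also present but appear non-functional. The associated publication is a large-scale survey of ligands for peptide recognition modules, which suggests the purified domain was used as a binding target.
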