Features (pLannotate 1.2.2; 20 found; start..end, strand, type, name):
      1..29      +  promoter       tac promoter: strong E. coli promoter; hybrid between the trp and lac UV5 promoters
     37..53      +  protein_bind   lac operator: The lac repressor binds to the lac operator to inhibit transcription in E. coli. This inhibition can be relieved by adding lactose or isopropyl-β-D-thiogalactopyranoside (IPTG). lac repressor encoded by lacI
    138..155     +  CDS            6xHis: 6xHis affinity tag
    171..824     +  CDS            GST26_SCHJA: Experimental evidence at protein level: Swiss-Prot protein existence level 1. GST isoenzymes appear to play a central role in the parasite detoxification system. Other functions are also suspected including a role in increasing the solubility of haematin in the parasite gut. From Schistosoma japonicum (Blood fluke).
    888..1697    +  CDS            PRKACA (fragment) (sequence partly withheld): KAPCA_HUMAN - Also known as PKACA. Experimental evidence at protein level: Swiss-Prot protein existence level 1. [Isoform 2]: Phosphorylates and activates ABL1 in sperm flagellum to promote spermatozoa capacitation. From Homo sapiens (Human).
   1738..1950    +  CDS            M13 gene III (fragment) (sequence partly withheld): pIII; III; minor coat protein
   1965..2435    +  CDS            M13 gene III (fragment) (sequence partly withheld): pIII; III; minor coat protein
   2457..2527    +  CDS            TcR (fragment): tetracycline efflux protein; tet; confers resistance to tetracycline
   2769..3149    -  CDS            YPB1_ECOLX: Protein predicted: Swiss-Prot protein existence level 4. From Escherichia coli.
   3166..3317    +  CDS            rop (fragment): Rop protein, which maintains plasmids at low copy number; rop
   3353..3781    -  rep_origin     f1 ori (sequence partly withheld): f1 bacteriophage origin of replication; arrow indicates direction of (+) strand synthesis
   3790..3829    +  CDS            rop (fragment): Rop protein, which maintains plasmids at low copy number; rop
   3931..4071    +  misc_feature   bom: basis of mobility region from pBR322
   4257..4844    -  rep_origin     ori: high-copy-number ColE1/pMB1/pBR322/pUC origin of replication
   5015..5875    -  CDS            AmpR: β-lactamase; bla; confers resistance to ampicillin, carbenicillin, and related antibiotics
   5876..5980    -  promoter       AmpR promoter: bla
   6089..6166    +  promoter       lacIq promoter: lacI (mutant); In the lacIq allele, a single base change in the promoter boosts expression of the lacI gene about 10-fold.
   6167..7249    +  CDS            lacI: lac repressor; lacI; The lac repressor binds to the lac operator to inhibit transcription in E. coli. This inhibition can be relieved by adding lactose or isopropyl-β-D-thiogalactopyranoside (IPTG).
   7262..7283    +  protein_bind   CAP binding site: CAP binding activates transcription in the presence of cAMP. E. coli catabolite activator protein
   7302..7319    +  promoter       tet promoter (fragment): E. coli promoter for tetracycline efflux protein gene
>Addgene plasmid #110027 | pHH0103_PRKACA_C1+C2 | addgene full sequence | sequence record 215942 | Addgene NGS Result
TTGACAATTAATCATCGGCTCGTATAATGTGTGGAATTGTGAGCGGATAACAATTTCACACAGGAAACAG
CCAGTCCGTTTAGGTGTTTTCACGAGCACTTCACCAACAAGGACCATAGATTATGAAAATCGAAGAACAC
CATCACCATCACCATTCCAGCGGTAAGCTTATGTCCCCTATACTAGGTTATTGGAAAATTAAGGGCCTTG
TGCAACCCACTCGACTTCTTTTGGAATATCTTGAAGAAAAATATGAAGAGCATTTGTATGAGCGCGATGA
AGGTGATAAATGGCGAAACAAAAAGTTTGAATTGGGTTTGGAGTTTCCCAATCTTCCTTATTATATTGAT
GGTGATGTTAAATTAACACAGTCTATGGCCATCATACGTTATATAGCTGACAAGCACAACATGTTGGGTG
GTTGTCCAAAAGAGCGTGCAGAGATTTCAATGCTTGAAGGAGCGGTTTTGGATATTAGATACGGTGTTTC
GAGAATTGCATATAGTAAAGACTTTGAAACTCTCAAAGTTGATTTTCTTAGCAAGCTACCTGAAATGCTG
AAAATGTTCGAAGATCGTTTATGTCATAAAACATATTTAAATGGTGATCATGTAACCCATCCTGACTTCA
TGTTGTATGACGCTCTTGATGTTGTTTTATACATGGACCCAATGTGCCTGGATGCGTTCCCAAAATTAGT
TTGTTTTAAAAAACGTATTGAAGCTATCCCACAAATTGATAAGTACTTGAAATCCAGCAAGTATATAGCA
TGGCCTTTGCAGGGCTGGCAAGCCACGTTTGGTGGTGGCGACCATCCTCCAAAATCGGATCTGGAAGTTC
TGTTCCAGGGGCCCCTGTCCAGCGGTCTGGTTCCGCGTGGTTCCGGTACCGCGGCCCAGCCGGCCTTTGA
ACGTATTAAAACCCTGGGCACGGGTAGTTTCGGTCGCGTCATGCTGGTGAAACATAAAGAAACCGGCAAT
CACTATGCGATGAAAATCCTGGATAAACAGAAAGTGGTTAAACTGAAACAAATCGAACATACGCTGAACG
AAAAACGTATCCTGCAGGCCGTCAACTTTCCGTTCCTGGTGAAACTGGAATTCAGTTTCAAAGATAACTC
CAACCTGTATATGGTTATGGAATACGTCCCGGGCGGTGAAATGTTTAGCCATCTGCGTCGCATTGGTCGT
TTTTCTGAACCGCACGCACGCTTCTATGCGGCCCAGATTGTGCTGACCTTTGAATATCTGCACTCCCTGG
ATCTGATCTACCGCGACCTGAAACCGGAAAATCTGCTGATTGATCAGCAAGGTTACATCCAAGTGACCGA
CTTTGGCTTCGCAAAACGTGTTAAAGGTCGTACCTGGACGCTGTGCGGTACGCCGGAATATCTGGCTCCG
GAAATTATCCTGAGCAAAGGCTACAACAAAGCGGTTGATTGGTGGGCCCTGGGTGTCCTGATTTATGAAA
TGGCAGCTGGCTACCCGCCGTTTTTCGCGGACCAGCCGATTCAAATCTATGAAAAAATCGTGTCAGGCAA
AGTTCGTTTTCCGTCGCATTTCAGCTCTGATCTGAAAGACCTGCTGCGTAATCTGCTGCAGGTCGATCTG
ACCAAACGCTTTGGCAACCTGAAAAATGGTGTTAACGACATCAAAAACCACAAATGGTTCGCGGCCGCAT
A
[142 nt withheld, positions 1682-1823]
C
[98 nt withheld, positions 1825-1922]
AGTTTGTACTGGTGACGAAACTCAGTGTCTAGCTAGAGTGGC
[149 nt withheld, positions 1965-2113]
T
[41 nt withheld, positions 2115-2155]
T
[62 nt withheld, positions 2157-2218]
A
[35 nt withheld, positions 2220-2254]
CCTCCCTCAATCGGTTGAATGTCGCCCTTTTGTCTTTGGCGCTGGTAAACCATATGAA
[86 nt withheld, positions 2313-2398]
T
[54 nt withheld, positions 2400-2453]
CTAGCGCCGCCCTATACCTTGTCTGCCTCCCCGCGTTGCGTCGCGGTGCATGGAGCCGGGCCACCTCGAC
CTGAATGGAAGCCGGCGGCACCTCGCTAACGGATTCACCACTCCAAGAATTGGAGCCAATCAATTCTTGC
GGAGAACTGTGAATGCGCAAACCAACCCTTGGCAGAACATATCCATCGCGTCCGCCATCTCCAGCAGCCG
CACGCGGCGCATCTCGGGCAGCGTTGGGTCCTGGCCACGGGTGCGCATGATCGTGCTCCTGTCGTTGAGG
ACCCGGCTAGGCTGGCGGGGTTGCCTTACTGGTTAGCAGAATGAATCACCGATACGCGAGCGAACGTGAA
GCGACTGCTGCTGCAAAACGTCTGCGACCTGAGCAACAACATGAATGGTCTTCGGTTTCCGTGTTTCGTA
AAGTCTGGAAACGCGGAAGTCAGCGCCCTGCACCATTATGTTCCGGATCTGCATCGCAGGATGCTGCTGG
CTACCCTGTGGAACACCTACATCTGTATTAACGAAGCGCTGGCATTGACCCTGAGTGATTTTTCTCTGGT
CCCGCCGCATCCATACCGCCAGTTGTTTACCCTCACAACGTTCCAGTAACCGGGCATGTTCATCATCAGT
AACCCGTATCGTGAGCATCCTCTCTCGTTTCATCGGTATCATTACCCCCATGAACAGAAATCCCCCTTAC
ACGGAGGCATCAGTGACCAAACAGGAAAAAACCGCCCTTAACATGGCCCGCTTTATCAGAAGCCAGACAT
TAACGCTTCTGGAGAAACTCAACGAGCTGGACGCGGATGAACAGGCAGACATCTGTGAATCGCTTCACGA
CCACGCTGATGAGCTTTACCGCAGGATCCGCGAAATTGTAAGCGTTAATATTTTGTTAAAATTCGCGTTA
AATTTTTGTTAAATCAGCTCATTTTTTAACCAATAGGCCGAAATCGGCAAAATCCCTTATAAATCAAAAG
AATAGACCGAGATAGGGT
[37 nt withheld, positions 3452-3488]
AAAGAACGTGGACTCCAACGTCAAAGG
[49 nt withheld, positions 3516-3564]
T
[91 nt withheld, positions 3566-3656]
G
[124 nt withheld, positions 3658-3781]
CGCGGATCCTGCCTCGCGCGTTTCGGTGATGACGGTGAAAACCTCTGACACATGCAGCTCCCGGAGACGG
TCACAGCTTGTCTGTAAGCGGATGCCGGGAGCAGACAAGCCCGTCAGGGCGCGTCAGCGGGTGTTGGCGG
GTGTCGGGGCGCAGCCATGACCCAGTCACGTAGCGATAGCGGAGTGTATACTGGCTTAACTATGCGGCAT
CAGAGCAGATTGTACTGAGAGTGCACCATATGCGGTGTGAAATACCGCACAGATGCGTAAGGAGAAAATA
CCGCATCAGGCGCTCTTCCGCTTCCTCGCTCACTGACTCGCTGCGCTCGGTCGTTCGGCTGCGGCGAGCG
GTATCAGCTCACTCAAAGGCGGTAATACGGTTATCCACAGAATCAGGGGATAACGCAGGAAAGAACATGT
GAGCAAAAGGCCAGCAAAAGGCCAGGAACCGTAAAAAGGCCGCGTTGCTGGCGTTTTTCCATAGGCTCCG
CCCCCCTGACGAGCATCACAAAAATCGACGCTCAAGTCAGAGGTGGCGAAACCCGACAGGACTATAAAGA
TACCAGGGTTTCCCCCTGGAAGCTCCCTCGTGCGCTCTCCTGTTCCGACCCTGCCGCTTACCGGATACCT
GTCCGCCTTTCTCCCTTCGGGAAGCGTGGCGCTTTCTCATAGCTCACGCTGTAGGTATCTCAGTTCGGTG
TAGGTCGTTCGCTCCAAGCTGGGCTGTGTGCACGAACCCCCCGTTCAGCCCGACCGCTGCGCCTTATCCG
GTAACTATCGTCTTGAGTCCAACCCGGTAAGACACGACTTATCGCCACTGGCAGCAGCCACTGGTAACAG
GATTAGCAGAGCGAGGTATGTAGGCGGTGCTACAGAGTTCTTGAAGTGGTGGCCTAACTACGGCTACACT
AGAAGGACAGTATTTGGTATCTGCGCTCTGCTGAAGCCAGTTACCTTCGGAAAAAGAGTTGGTAGCTCTT
GATCCGGCAAACAAACCACCGCTGGTAGCGGTGGTTTTTTTGTTTGCAAGCAGCAGATTACGCGCAGAAA
AAAAGGATCTCAAGAAGATCCTTTGATCTTTTCTACGGGGTCTGACGCTCAGTGGAACGAAAACTCACGT
TAAGGGATTTTGGTCATGAGATTATCAAAAAGGATCTTCACCTAGATCCTTTTAAATTAAAAATGAAGTT
TTAAATCAATCTAAAGTATATATGAGTAAACTTGGTCTGACAGTTACCAATGCTTAATCAGTGAGGCACC
TATCTCAGCGATCTGTCTATTTCGTTCATCCATAGTTGCCTGACTCCCCGTCGTGTAGATAACTACGATA
CGGGAGGGCTTACCATCTGGCCCCAGTGCTGCAATGATACCGCGAGACCCACGCTCACCGGCTCCAGATT
TATCAGCAATAAACCAGCCAGCCGGAAGGGCCGAGCGCAGAAGTGGTCCTGCAACTTTATCCGCCTCCAT
CCAGTCTATTAATTGTTGCCGGGAAGCTAGAGTAAGTAGTTCGCCAGTTAATAGTTTGCGCAACGTTGTT
GCCATTGCTGCAGGCATCGTGGTGTCACGCTCGTCGTTTGGTATGGCTTCATTCAGCTCCGGTTCCCAAC
GATCAAGGCGAGTTACATGATCCCCCATGTTGTGCAAAAAAGCGGTTAGCTCCTTCGGTCCTCCGATCGT
TGTCAGAAGTAAGTTGGCCGCAGTGTTATCACTCATGGTTATGGCAGCACTGCATAATTCTCTTACTGTC
ATGCCATCCGTAAGATGCTTTTCTGTGACTGGTGAGTACTCAACCAAGTCATTCTGAGAATAGTGTATGC
GGCGACCGAGTTGCTCTTGCCCGGCGTCAACACGGGATAATACCGCGCCACATAGCAGAACTTTAAAAGT
GCTCATCATTGGAAAACGTTCTTCGGGGCGAAAACTCTCAAGGATCTTACCGCTGTTGAGATCCAGTTCG
ATGTAACCCACTCGTGCACCCAACTGATCTTCAGCATCTTTTACTTTCACCAGCGTTTCTGGGTGAGCAA
AAACAGGAAGGCAAAATGCCGCAAAAAAGGGAATAAGGGCGACACGGAAATGTTGAATACTCATACTCTT
CCTTTTTCAATATTATTGAAGCATTTATCAGGGTTATTGTCTCATGAGCGGATACATATTTGAATGTATT
TAGAAAAATAAACAAATAGGGGTTCCGCGCACATTTCCCCGAAAAGTGCCACCTGACGTCTAAGAAACCA
TTATTATCATGACATTAACCTATAAAAATAGGCGTATCACGAGGCCCTTTCGTCTTCAAGAATTCCCGAC
ACCATCGAATGGTGCAAAACCTTTCGCGGTATGGCATGATAGCGCCCGGAAGAGAGTCAATTCAGGGTGG
TGAATGTGAAACCAGTAACGTTATACGATGTCGCAGAGTATGCCGGTGTCTCTTATCAGACCGTTTCCCG
CGTGGTGAACCAGGCCAGCCACGTTTCTGCGAAAACGCGGGAAAAAGTGGAAGCGGCGATGGCGGAGCTG
AATTACATTCCCAACCGCGTGGCACAACAACTGGCGGGCAAACAGTCGTTGCTGATTGGCGTTGCCACCT
CCAGTCTGGCCCTGCACGCGCCGTCGCAAATTGTCGCGGCGATTAAATCTCGCGCCGATCAACTGGGTGC
CAGCGTGGTGGTGTCGATGGTAGAACGAAGCGGCGTCGAAGCCTGTAAAGCGGCGGTGCACAATCTTCTC
GCGCAACGCGTCAGTGGGCTGATCATTAACTATCCGCTGGATGACCAGGATGCCATTGCTGTGGAAGCTG
CCTGCACTAATGTTCCGGCGTTATTTCTTGATGTCTCTGACCAGACACCCATCAACAGTATTATTTTCTC
CCATGAAGACGGTACGCGACTGGGCGTGGAGCATCTGGTCGCATTGGGTCACCAGCAAATCGCGCTGTTA
GCGGGCCCATTAAGTTCTGTCTCGGCGCGTCTGCGTCTGGCTGGCTGGCATAAATATCTCACTCGCAATC
AAATTCAGCCGATAGCGGAACGGGAAGGCGACTGGAGTGCCATGTCCGGTTTTCAACAAACCATGCAAAT
GCTGAATGAGGGCATCGTTCCCACTGCGATGCTGGTTGCCAACGATCAGATGGCGCTGGGCGCAATGCGC
GCCATTACCGAGTCCGGGCTGCGCGTTGGTGCGGATATCTCGGTAGTGGGATACGACGATACCGAAGACA
GCTCATGTTATATCCCGCCGTTAACCACCATCAAACAGGATTTTCGCCTGCTGGGGCAAACCAGCGTGGA
CCGCTTGCTGCAACTCTCTCAGGGCCAGGCGGTGAAGGGCAATCAGCTGTTGCCCGTCTCACTGGTGAAA
AGAAAAACCACCCTGGCGCCCAATACGCAAACCGCCTCTCCCCGCGCGTTGGCCGATTCATTAATGCAGC
TGGCACGACAGGTTTCCCGACTGGAAAGCGGGCAGTGAGCGCAACGCAATTAATGTAAGTTAGCTCACTC
ATTAGGCACAATTCTCATGTTTGACAGCTTATCATCGACTGCACGGTGCACCAATGCTTCTGGCGTCAGG
CAGCCATCGGAAGCTGTGGTATGGCTGTGCAGGTCGTAAATCACTGCATAATTCGTGTCGCTCAAGGCGC
ACTCCCGTTCTGGATAATGTTTTTTGCGCCGACATCATAACGGTTCTGGCAAATATTCTGAAATGAGCTG
