>Addgene plasmid #110027 | pHH0103_PRKACA_C1+C2 | depositor partial sequence | sequence record 206979 | pHH0103_PRKACA_C1+C2 sequence 786 bps
GGCCCAGCCGGCCTTTGAACGTATTAAAACCCTGGGCACGGGTAGTTTCGGTCGCGTCATGCTGGTGAAA
CATAAAGAAACCGGCAATCACTATGCGATGAAAATCCTGGATAAACAGAAAGTGGTTAAACTGAAACAAA
TCGAACATACGCTGAACGAAAAACGTATCCTGCAGGCCGTCAACTTTCCGTTCCTGGTGAAACTGGAATT
CAGTTTCAAAGATAACTCCAACCTGTATATGGTTATGGAATACGTCCCGGGCGGTGAAATGTTTAGCCAT
CTGCGTCGCATTGGTCGTTTTTCTGAACCGCACGCACGCTTCTATGCGGCCCAGATTGTGCTGACCTTTG
AATATCTGCACTCCCTGGATCTGATCTACCGCGACCTGAAACCGGAAAATCTGCTGATTGATCAGCAAGG
TTACATCCAAGTGACCGACTTTGGCTTCGCAAAACGTGTTAAAGGTCGTACCTGGACGCTGTGCGGTACG
CCGGAATATCTGGCTCCGGAAATTATCCTGAGCAAAGGCTACAACAAAGCGGTTGATTGGTGGGCCCTGG
GTGTCCTGATTTATGAAATGGCAGCTGGCTACCCGCCGTTTTTCGCGGACCAGCCGATTCAAATCTATGA
AAAAATCGTGTCAGGCAAAGTTCGTTTTCCGTCGCATTTCAGCTCTGATCTGAAAGACCTGCTGCGTAAT
CTGCTGCAGGTCGATCTGACCAAACGCTTTGGCAACCTGAAAAATGGTGTTAACGACATCAAAAACCACA
AATGGTTCGCGGCCGC
